>Addgene plasmid #180645 | pCAG-CHMP2A-myc, L216D/L219D | addgene full sequence | sequence record 358544 | Addgene NGS Result
GTCGACATTGATTATTGACTAGTTATTAATAGTAATCAATTACGGGGTCATTAGTTCATAGCCCATATAT
GGAGTTCCGCGTTACATAACTTACGGTAAATGGCCCGCCTGGCTGACCGCCCAACGACCCCCGCCCATTG
ACGTCAATAATGACGTATGTTCCCATAGTAACGCCAATAGGGACTTTCCATTGACGTCAATGGGTGGAGT
ATTTACGGTAAACTGCCCACTTGGCAGTACATCAAGTGTATCATATGCCAAGTACGCCCCCTATTGACGT
CAATGACGGTAAATGGCCCGCCTGGCATTATGCCCAGTACATGACCTTATGGGACTTTCCTACTTGGCAG
TACATCTACGTATTAGTCATCGCTATTACCATGGTCGAGGTGAGCCCCACGTTCTGCTTCACTCTCCCCA
TCTCCCCCCCCTCCCCACCCCCAATTTTGTATTTATTTATTTTTTAATTATTTTGTGCAGCGATGGGGGC
GGGGGGGGGGGGGGGGCGCGCGCCRGGSGGGGSGGGGSGGGGSGRGGGGSGGGGSGGGGCGAGGCGGAGA
GGTGCGGCGGCAGCCAATCAGAGCGGCGCGCTCCGAAAGTTTCCTTTTATGGCGAGGCGGCGGCGGCGGC
GGCCCTATAAAAAGCGAAGCGCGCGGCGGGCGGGAGTCGCTGCGCGCTGCCTTCGCCCCGTGCCCCGCTC
CGCCGCCGCCTCGCGCCGCCCGCCCCGGCTCTGACTGACCGCGTTACTCCCACAGGTGAGCGGGCGGGAC
GGCCCTTCTCCTCCGGGCTGTAATTAGCGCTTGGTTTAATGACGGCTTGTTTCTTTTCTGTGGCTGCGTG
AAAGCCTTGAGGGGCTCCGGGAGGGCCCTTTGTGCGGGGGGAGCGGCTCGGGGGGTGCGTGCGTGTGTGT
GTGCGTGGGGAGCGCCGCGTGCGGCTCCGCGCTGCCCGGCGGCTGTGAGCGCTGCGGGCGCGGCGCGGGG
CTTTGTGCGCTCCGCAGTGTGCGCGAGGGGAGCGCGGCCGGGGGCGGTGCCCCGCGGTGCGGGGGGGGCT
GCGAGGGGAACAAAGGCTGCGTGCGGGGTGTGTGCGTGGGGGGGTGAGCAGGGGGTGTGGGCGCGTCGGT
CGGGCTGCAACCCCCCCTGCACCCCCCTCCCCGAGTTGCTGAGCACGGCCCGGCTTCGGGTGCGGGGCTC
CGTACGGGGCGTGGCGCGGGGCTCGCCGTGCCGGGCGGGGGGTGGCGGCAGGTGGGGGTGCCGGGCGGGG
CGGGGCCGCCTCGGGCCGGGGAGGGCTCGGGGGAGGGGCGCGGCGGCCCCCGGAGCGCCGGCGGCTGTCG
AGGCGCGGCGAGCCGCAGCCATTGCCTTTTATGGTAATCGTGCGAGAGGGCGCAGGGACTTCCTTTGTCC
CAAATCTGTGCGGAGCCGAAATCTGGGAGGCGCCGCCGCACCCCCTCTAGCGGGCGCGGGGCGAAGCGGT
GCGGCGCCGGCAGGAAGGAAATGGGCGGGGAGGGCCTTCGTGCGTCGCCGCGCCGCCGTCCCCTTCTCCC
TCTCCAGCCTCGGGGCTGTCCGCGGGGGGACGGCTGCCTTCGGGGGGGACGGGGCAGGGCGGGGTTCGGC
TTCTGGCGTGTGACCGGCGGCTCTAGAGCCTCTGCTAACCATGTTCATGCCTTCTTCTTTTTCCTACAGC
TCCTGGGCAACGTGCTGGTTATTGTGCTGTCTCATCATTTTGGCAAAGAATTATCGATCCGGAGGTACCA
TGGACCTATTGTTCGGGCGCCGGAAGACGCCAGAGGAGCTACTGCGGCAGAACCAGAGGGCCCTGAACCG
TGCCATGCGGGAGCTGGACCGCGAGCGACAGAAACTAGAGACCCAGGAGAAGAAAATCATTGCAGACATT
AAGAAGATGGCCAAGCAAGGCCAGATGGATGCTGTTCGCATCATGGCAAAAGACTTGGTGCGCACCCGGC
GCTATGTGCGCAAGTTTGTATTGATGCGGGCCAACATCCAGGCTGTGTCCCTCAAGATCCAGACACTCAA
GTCCAACAACTCGATGGCACAAGCCATGAAGGGTGTCACCAAGGCCATGGGCACCATGAACAGACAGCTG
AAGTTGCCCCAGATCCAGAAGATCATGATGGAGTTTGAGCGGCAAGCTGAAATTATGGATATGAAGGAGG
AGATGATGAATGATGCCATTGATGATGCCATGGGTGATGAGGAAGACGAGGAAGAAAGTGATGCTGTGGT
GTCCCAGGTTCTGGATGAGCTGGGACTTAGCCTAACAGATGAGCTGTCGAACCTCCCCTCAACTGGGGGC
TCGCTTAGTGTGGCTGCTGGTGGGAAAAAAGCAGAGGCCGCAGCCTCAGCCCTAGCTGATGCTGATGCAG
ACCTGGAGGAACGGGATAAGAACGACCGGAGGGACCTCGAGAAGCTTGCTAGCAGATCTGAGCAGAAGCT
GATCAGCGAGGAGGACCTGTAGGATCTTTTTCCCTCTGCCAAAAATTATGGGGACATCATGAAGCCCCTT
GAGCATCTGACTTCTGGCTAATAAAGGAAATTTATTTTCATTGCAATAGTGTGTTGGAATTTTTTGTGTC
TCTCACTCGGAAGGACATATGGGAGGGCAAATCATTTAAAACATCAGAATGAGTATTTGGTTTAGAGTTT
GGCAACATATGCCCATATGCTGGCTGCCATGAACAAAGGTTGGCTATAAAGAGGTCATCAGTATATGAAA
CAGCCCCCTGCTGTCCATTCCTTATTCCATAGAAAAGCCTTGACTTGAGGTTAGATTTTTTTTATATTTT
GTTTTGTGTTATTTTTTTCTTTAACATCCCTAAAATTTTCCTTACATGTTTTACTAGCCAGATTTTTCCT
CCTCTCCTGACTACTCCCAGTCATAGCTGTCCCTCTTCTCTTATGGAGATCCCTCGACCTGCAGCCCAAG
CTTGGCGTAATCATGGTCATAGCTGTTTCCTGTGTGAAATTGTTATCCGCTCACAATTCCACACAACATA
CGAGCCGGAAGCATAAAGTGTAAAGCCTGGGGTGCCTAATGAGTGAGCTAACTCACATTAATTGCGTTGC
GCTCACTGCCCGCTTTCCAGTCGGGAAACCTGTCGTGCCAGCGGATCCGCATCTCAATTAGTCAGCAACC
ATAGTCCCGCCCCTAACTCCGCCCATCCCGCCCCTAACTCCGCCCAGTTCCGCCCATTCTCCGCCCCATG
GCTGACTAATTTTTTTTATTTATGCAGAGGCCGAGGCCGCCTCGGCCTCTGAGCTATTCCAGAAGTAGTG
AGGAGGCTTTTTTGGAGGCCTAGGCTTTTGCAAAAAGCTAACTTGTTTATTGCAGCTTATAATGGTTACA
AATAAAGCAATAGCATCACAAATTTCACAAATAAAGCATTTTTTTCACTGCATTCTAGTTGTGGTTTGTC
CAAACTCATCAATGTATCTTATCATGTCTGGATCCGCTGCATTAATGAATCGGCCAACGCGCGGGGAGAG
GCGGTTTGCGTATTGGGCGCTCTTCCGCTTCCTCGCTCACTGACTCGCTGCGCTCGGTCGTTCGGCTGCG
GCGAGCGGTATCAGCTCACTCAAAGGCGGTAATACGGTTATCCACAGAATCAGGGGATAACGCAGGAAAG
AACATGTGAGCAAAAGGCCAGCAAAAGGCCAGGAACCGTAAAAAGGCCGCGTTGCTGGCGTTTTTCCATA
GGCTCCGCCCCCCTGACGAGCATCACAAAAATCGACGCTCAAGTCAGAGGTGGCGAAACCCGACAGGACT
ATAAAGATACCAGGCGTTTCCCCCTGGAAGCTCCCTCGTGCGCTCTCCTGTTCCGACCCTGCCGCTTACC
GGATACCTGTCCGCCTTTCTCCCTTCGGGAAGCGTGGCGCTTTCTCATAGCTCACGCTGTAGGTATCTCA
GTTCGGTGTAGGTCGTTCGCTCCAAGCTGGGCTGTGTGCACGAACCCCCCGTTCAGCCCGACCGCTGCGC
CTTATCCGGTAACTATCGTCTTGAGTCCAACCCGGTAAGACACGACTTATCGCCACTGGCAGCAGCCACT
GGTAACAGGATTAGCAGAGCGAGGTATGTAGGCGGTGCTACAGAGTTCTTGAAGTGGTGGCCTAACTACG
GCTACACTAGAAGAACAGTATTTGGTATCTGCGCTCTGCTGAAGCCAGTTACCTTCGGAAAAAGAGTTGG
TAGCTCTTGATCCGGCAAACAAACCACCGCTGGTAGCGGTGGTTTTTTTGTTTGCAAGCAGCAGATTACG
CGCAGAAAAAAAGGATCTCAAGAAGATCCTTTGATCTTTTCTACGGGGTCTGACGCTCAGTGGAACGAAA
ACTCACGTTAAGGGATTTTGGTCATGAGATTATCAAAAAGGATCTTCACCTAGATCCTTTTAAATTAAAA
ATGAAGTTTTAAATCAATCTAAAGTATATATGAGTAAACTTGGTCTGACAGTTACCAATGCTTAATCAGT
GAGGCACCTATCTCAGCGATCTGTCTATTTCGTTCATCCATAGTTGCCTGACTCCCCGTCGTGTAGATAA
CTACGATACGGGAGGGCTTACCATCTGGCCCCAGTGCTGCAATGATACCGCGAGACCCACGCTCACCGGC
TCCAGATTTATCAGCAATAAACCAGCCAGCCGGAAGGGCCGAGCGCAGAAGTGGTCCTGCAACTTTATCC
GCCTCCATCCAGTCTATTAATTGTTGCCGGGAAGCTAGAGTAAGTAGTTCGCCAGTTAATAGTTTGCGCA
ACGTTGTTGCCATTGCTACAGGCATCGTGGTGTCACGCTCGTCGTTTGGTATGGCTTCATTCAGCTCCGG
TTCCCAACGATCAAGGCGAGTTACATGATCCCCCATGTTGTGCAAAAAAGCGGTTAGCTCCTTCGGTCCT
CCGATCGTTGTCAGAAGTAAGTTGGCCGCAGTGTTATCACTCATGGTTATGGCAGCACTGCATAATTCTC
TTACTGTCATGCCATCCGTAAGATGCTTTTCTGTGACTGGTGAGTACTCAACCAAGTCATTCTGAGAATA
GTGTATGCGGCGACCGAGTTGCTCTTGCCCGGCGTCAATACGGGATAATACCGCGCCACATAGCAGAACT
TTAAAAGTGCTCATCATTGGAAAACGTTCTTCGGGGCGAAAACTCTCAAGGATCTTACCGCTGTTGAGAT
CCAGTTCGATGTAACCCACTCGTGCACCCAACTGATCTTCAGCATCTTTTACTTTCACCAGCGTTTCTGG
GTGAGCAAAAACAGGAAGGCAAAATGCCGCAAAAAAGGGAATAAGGGCGACACGGAAATGTTGAATACTC
ATACTCTTCCTTTTTCAATATTATTGAAGCATTTATCAGGGTTATTGTCTCATGAGCGGATACATATTTG
AATGTATTTAGAAAAATAAACAAATAGGGGTTCCGCGCACATTTCCCCGAAAAGTGCCACCTG
Features (pLannotate 1.2.2; 16 found; start..end, strand, type, name):
      4..383     +  enhancer       CMV enhancer: human cytomegalovirus immediate early enhancer
    385..662     +  promoter       chicken β-actin promoter: No description available
    663..1679    +  intron         chimeric intron: chimera between introns from chicken β-actin and rabbit β-globin
   1750..2415    +  CDS            CHMP2A: CHM2A_HUMAN - Also known as BC2, CHMP2. Experimental evidence at protein level: Swiss-Prot protein existence level 1. (Microbial infection) The ESCRT machinery functions in topologically equivalent membrane fission events, such as the budding of enveloped viruses (HIV-1 and other lentiviruses). Involved in HIV-1 p6- and p9-dependent virus release. From Homo sapiens (Human).
   2540..2595    +  polyA_signal   β-globin poly(A) signal: rabbit β-globin polyadenylation signal (Gil and Proudfoot, 1987)
   2980..2996    -  protein_bind   lac operator: The lac repressor binds to the lac operator to inhibit transcription in E. coli. This inhibition can be relieved by adding lactose or isopropyl-β-D-thiogalactopyranoside (IPTG). lac repressor encoded by lacI
   3004..3034    -  promoter       lac promoter: promoter for the E. coli lac operon
   3049..3070    -  protein_bind   CAP binding site: CAP binding activates transcription in the presence of cAMP. E. coli catabolite activator protein
   3083..3122    -  CDS            lacI (fragment): lac repressor; lacI; The lac repressor binds to the lac operator to inhibit transcription in E. coli. This inhibition can be relieved by adding lactose or isopropyl-β-D-thiogalactopyranoside (IPTG).
   3129..3151    +  promoter       SV40 promoter (fragment): SV40 enhancer and early promoter
   3175..3310    +  rep_origin     SV40 ori: SV40 origin of replication
   3330..3464    +  polyA_signal   SV40 poly(A) signal: SV40 polyadenylation signal
   3466..3520    -  CDS            lacI (fragment): lac repressor; lacI; The lac repressor binds to the lac operator to inhibit transcription in E. coli. This inhibition can be relieved by adding lactose or isopropyl-β-D-thiogalactopyranoside (IPTG).
   3703..4291    -  rep_origin     ori: high-copy-number ColE1/pMB1/pBR322/pUC origin of replication
   4462..5322    -  CDS            AmpR: β-lactamase; bla; confers resistance to ampicillin, carbenicillin, and related antibiotics
   5323..5427    -  promoter       AmpR promoter: bla
