[The description below was written by a language model from this plasmid's Addgene catalogue record and pLannotate feature annotations shown in this document.]
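Description:
pCAG-CHMP2A-myc, L216D/L219D is a 5,453-nt mammalian expression plasmid built on the pCAG-Myc backbone. It is propagated in E. coli through a high-copy ColE1/pUC-type origin and selected with ampicillin via the β-lactamase (AmpR) gene and its own promoter. The backbone also carries remnants of lac regulatory sequences (lac promoter, operator, CAP site and small lacI fragments), which are cloning-vector vestiges with no evident role in expression. A short SV40 region contains the SV40 origin, a promoter fragment and an SV40 poly(A) signal. This origin can support episomal replication in cells that supply large T antigen. No mammalian selection marker is annotated, so the plasmid appears suited to transient transfection.

The payload is human CHMP2A, an ESCRT-III subunit involved in membrane fission events such as cytokinetic abscission and enveloped virus budding. It was cloned between retained KpnI and XhoI sites and carries two leucine-to-aspartate substitutions, L216D and L219D, near the C-terminus of the protein. Expression is driven by the composite CAG promoter, annotated here as the CMV immediate-early enhancer, the chicken β-actin promoter and a chimeric β-actin/β-globin intron, which together give strong constitutive transcription in many mammalian cell types. Transcripts are terminated by the rabbit β-globin poly(A) signal. According to the catalogue entry, the backbone adds a C-terminal Myc epitope for detection or immunoprecipitation, although the feature table does not annotate this tag separately. The record does not state the functional effect of the mutations. The associated study concerns the interactome between human ESCRT-III proteins and MIT domains, which suggests use as a mutant comparator to wild-type CHMP2A in binding or abscission experiments.
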