Addgene plasmid #180645: pCAG-CHMP2A-myc, L216D/L219D
Purpose: Mammalian expression of CHMP2A with L216D/L219D mutations. Has C-terminal Myc tag. Internal ID:WISP20-13.
Depositing lab: Wesley Sundquist. Depositing organization: University of Utah. Publication: Comprehensive analysis of the human ESCRT-III-MIT domain interactome reveals new cofactors for cytokinetic abscission. Wenzel DM, Mackay DR, Skalicky JJ, Paine EL, Miller MS, Ullman KS, Sundquist WI. Elife. 2022 Sep 15;11:e77779. doi: 10.7554/eLife.77779. PubMed 36107470.
Backbone
  Vector backbone: pCAG-Myc
  Vector type: Mammalian Expression
Growth in bacteria
  Bacterial resistance: Ampicillin, 100 μg/mL
  Growth temperature: 37°C
  Growth strain: DH5alpha
  Copy number: Unknown
Gene/Insert
  Gene/Insert name: CHMP2A
  Species: H. sapiens (human)
  Mutation: L216D, L219D
  Entrez Gene: CHMP2A (a.k.a. BC-2, BC2, CHMP2, VPS2, VPS2A)
  Promoter: pCAG
  Tag / fusion protein: Myc (C terminal on backbone)
  Cloning method: Restriction Enzyme; 5′ cloning site Kpn1 (not destroyed); 3′ cloning site Xho1 (not destroyed)
  Sequencing primers: 5′ pCAG for; 3′ pCAG rev
Terms and licenses: Academic/Nonprofit Terms; Industry Terms: Not Available to Industry
Depositor comments: Read the preprint on bioRxiv: https://www.biorxiv.org/content/10.1101/2022.02.09.477148v1
How to cite: pCAG-CHMP2A-myc, L216D/L219D was a gift from Wesley Sundquist (Addgene plasmid # 180645 ; http://n2t.net/addgene:180645 ; RRID:Addgene_180645)
